>Addgene plasmid #184168 | sgDonor_lentiGuide | addgene full sequence | sequence record 360733 | Addgene NGS Result
GCTGCCATAACCATGAGTGATAACACTGCGGCCAACTTACTTCTGACAACGATCGGAGGACCGAAGGAGC
TAACCGCTTTTTTGCACAACATGGGGGATCATGTAACTCGCCTTGATCGTTGGGAACCGGAGCTGAATGA
AGCCATACCAAACGACGAGCGTGACACCACGATGCCTGTAGCAATGGCAACAACGTTGCGCAAACTATTA
ACTGGCGAACTACTTACTCTAGCTTCCCGGCAACAATTAATAGACTGGATGGAGGCGGATAAAGTTGCAG
GACCACTTCTGCGCTCGGCCCTTCCGGCTGGCTGGTTTATTGCTGATAAATCTGGAGCCGGTGAGCGTGG
GTCTCGCGGTATCATTGCAGCACTGGGGCCAGATGGTAAGCCCTCCCGTATCGTAGTTATCTACACGACG
GGGAGTCAGGCAACTATGGATGAACGAAATAGACAGATCGCTGAGATAGGTGCCTCACTGATTAAGCATT
GGTAACTGTCAGACCAAGTTTACTCATATATACTTTAGATTGATTTAAAACTTCATTTTTAATTTAAAAG
GATCTAGGTGAAGATCCTTTTTGATAATCTCATGACCAAAATCCCTTAACGTGAGTTTTCGTTCCACTGA
GCGTCAGACCCCGTAGAAAAGATCAAAGGATCTTCTTGAGATCCTTTTTTTCTGCGCGTAATCTGCTGCT
TGCAAACAAAAAAACCACCGCTACCAGCGGTGGTTTGTTTGCCGGATCAAGAGCTACCAACTCTTTTTCC
GAAGGTAACTGGCTTCAGCAGAGCGCAGATACCAAATACTGTTCTTCTAGTGTAGCCGTAGTTAGGCCAC
CACTTCAAGAACTCTGTAGCACCGCCTACATACCTCGCTCTGCTAATCCTGTTACCAGTGGCTGCTGCCA
GTGGCGATAAGTCGTGTCTTACCGGGTTGGACTCAAGACGATAGTTACCGGATAAGGCGCAGCGGTCGGG
CTGAACGGGGGGTTCGTGCACACAGCCCAGCTTGGAGCGAACGACCTACACCGAACTGAGATACCTACAG
CGTGAGCTATGAGAAAGCGCCACGCTTCCCGAAGGGAGAAAGGCGGACAGGTATCCGGTAAGCGGCAGGG
TCGGAACAGGAGAGCGCACGAGGGAGCTTCCAGGGGGAAACGCCTGGTATCTTTATAGTCCTGTCGGGTT
TCGCCACCTCTGACTTGAGCGTCGATTTTTGTGATGCTCGTCAGGGGGGCGGAGCCTATGGAAAAACGCC
AGCAACGCGGCCTTTTTACGGTTCCTGGCCTTTTGCTGGCCTTTTGCTCACATGTTCTTTCCTGCGTTAT
CCCCTGATTCTGTGGATAACCGTATTACCGCCTTTGAGTGAGCTGATACCGCTCGCCGCAGCCGAACGAC
CGAGCGCAGCGAGTCAGTGAGCGAGGAAGCGGAAGAGCGCCCAATACGCAAACCGCCTCTCCCCGCGCGT
TGGCCGATTCATTAATGCAGCTGGCACGACAGGTTTCCCGACTGGAAAGCGGGCAGTGAGCGCAACGCAA
TTAATGTGAGTTAGCTCACTCATTAGGCACCCCAGGCTTTACACTTTATGCTTCCGGCTCGTATGTTGTG
TGGAATTGTGAGCGGATAACAATTTCACACAGGAAACAGCTATGACCATGATTACGCCAAGCGCGCAATT
AACCCTCACTAAAGGGAACAAAAGCTGGAGCTGCAAGCTTAATGTAGTCTTATGCAATACTCTTGTAGTC
TTGCAACATGGTAACGATGAGTTAGCAACATGCCTTACAAGGAGAGAAAAAGCACCGTGCATGCCGATTG
GTGGAAGTAAGGTGGTACGATCGTGCCTTATTAGGAAGGCAACAGACGGGTCTGACATGGATTGGACGAA
CCACTGAATTGCCGCATTGCAGAGATATTGTATTTAAGTGCCTAGCTCGATACATAAACGGGTCTCTCTG
GTTAGACCAGATCTGAGCCTGGGAGCTCTCTGGCTAACTAGGGAACCCACTGCTTAAGCCTCAATAAAGC
TTGCCTTGAGTGCTTCAAGTAGTGTGTGCCCGTCTGTTGTGTGACTCTGGTAACTAGAGATCCCTCAGAC
CCTTTTAGTCAGTGTGGAAAATCTCTAGCAGTGGCGCCCGAACAGGGACTTGAAAGCGAAAGGGAAACCA
GAGGAGCTCTCTCGACGCAGGACTCGGCTTGCTGAAGCGCGCACGGCAAGAGGCGAGGGGCGGCGACTGG
TGAGTACGCCAAAAATTTTGACTAGCGGAGGCTAGAAGGAGAGAGATGGGTGCGAGAGCGTCAGTATTAA
GCGGGGGAGAATTAGATCGCGATGGGAAAAAATTCGGTTAAGGCCAGGGGGAAAGAAAAAATATAAATTA
AAACATATAGTATGGGCAAGCAGGGAGCTAGAACGATTCGCAGTTAATCCTGGCCTGTTAGAAACATCAG
AAGGCTGTAGACAAATACTGGGACAGCTACAACCATCCCTTCAGACAGGATCAGAAGAACTTAGATCATT
ATATAATACAGTAGCAACCCTCTATTGTGTGCATCAAAGGATAGAGATAAAAGACACCAAGGAAGCTTTA
GACAAGATAGAGGAAGAGCAAAACAAAAGTAAGACCACCGCACAGCAAGCGGCCGCTGATCTTCAGACCT
GGAGGAGGAGATATGAGGGACAATTGGAGAAGTGAATTATATAAATATAAAGTAGTAAAAATTGAACCAT
TAGGAGTAGCACCCACCAAGGCAAAGAGAAGAGTGGTGCAGAGAGAAAAAAGAGCAGTGGGAATAGGAGC
TTTGTTCCTTGGGTTCTTGGGAGCAGCAGGAAGCACTATGGGCGCAGCGTCAATGACGCTGACGGTACAG
GCCAGACAATTATTGTCTGGTATAGTGCAGCAGCAGAACAATTTGCTGAGGGCTATTGAGGCGCAACAGC
ATCTGTTGCAACTCACAGTCTGGGGCATCAAGCAGCTCCAGGCAAGAATCCTGGCTGTGGAAAGATACCT
AAAGGATCAACAGCTCCTGGGGATTTGGGGTTGCTCTGGAAAACTCATTTGCACCACTGCTGTGCCTTGG
AATGCTAGTTGGAGTAATAAATCTCTGGAACAGATTTGGAATCACACGACCTGGATGGAGTGGGACAGAG
AAATTAACAATTACACAAGCTTAATACACTCCTTAATTGAAGAATCGCAAAACCAGCAAGAAAAGAATGA
ACAAGAATTATTGGAATTAGATAAATGGGCAAGTTTGTGGAATTGGTTTAACATAACAAATTGGCTGTGG
TATATAAAATTATTCATAATGATAGTAGGAGGCTTGGTAGGTTTAAGAATAGTTTTTGCTGTACTTTCTA
TAGTGAATAGAGTTAGGCAGGGATATTCACCATTATCGTTTCAGACCACCTCCCAACCCCGAGGGCGGGC
TTGTCGAGGGCCTATTTCCCATGATTCCTTCATATTTGCATATACGATACAAGGCTGTTAGAGAGATAAT
TAGAATTAATTTGACTGTAAACACAAAGATATTAGTACAAAATACGTGACGTAGAAAGTAATAATTTCTT
GGGTAGTTTGCAGTTTTAAAATTATGTTTTAAAATGGACTATCATATGCTTACCGTAACTTGAAAGTATT
TCGATTTCTTGGCTTTATATATCTTGTGGAAAGGACGAAACACCGAAGAGCGAATCGATTTCGTGGTTTT
AGAGCTAGAAATAGCAAGTTAAAATAAGGCTAGTCCGTTATCAACTTGAAAAAGTGGCACCGAGTCGGTG
CTTTTTTAAGCTTGGCGTAACTAGATCTTGAGACAAATGGCAGTATTCATCCACAATTTTAAAAGAAAAG
GGGGGATTGGGGGGTACAGTGCAGGGGAAAGAATAGTAGACATAATAGCAACAGACATACAAACTAAAGA
ATTACAAAAACAAATTACAAAAATTCAAAATTTTCGGGTTTATTACAGGGACAGCAGAGATCCACTTTGG
CGCCGGCTCGAGGGGGCCCGGGTGCAAAGATGGATAAAGTTTTAAACAGAGAGGAATCTTTGCAGCTAAT
GGACCTTCTAGGTCTTGAAAGGAGTGGGAATTGGCTCCGGTGCCCGTCAGTGGGCAGAGCGCACATCGCC
CACAGTCCCCGAGAAGTTGGGGGGAGGGGTCGGCAATTGATCCGGTGCCTAGAGAAGGTGGCGCGGGGTA
AACTGGGAAAGTGATGTCGTGTACTGGCTCCGCCTTTTTCCCGAGGGTGGGGGAGAACCGTATATAAGTG
CAGTAGTCGCCGTGAACGTTCTTTTTCGCAACGGGTTTGCCGCCAGAACACAGGTAAGTGCCGTGTGTGG
TTCCCGCGGGCCTGGCCTCTTTACGGGTTATGGCCCTTGCGTGCCTTGAATTACTTCCACCTGGCTGCAG
TACGTGATTCTTGATCCCGAGCTTCGGGTTGGAAGTGGGTGGGAGAGTTCGAGGCCTTGCGCTTAAGGAG
CCCCTTCGCCTCGTGCTTGAGTTGAGGCCTGGCCTGGGCGCTGGGGCCGCCGCGTGCGAATCTGGTGGCA
CCTTCGCGCCTGTCTCGCTGCTTTCGATAAGTCTCTAGCCATTTAAAATTTTTGATGACCTGCTGCGACG
CTTTTTTTCTGGCAAGATAGTCTTGTAAATGCGGGCCAAGATCTGCACACTGGTATTTCGGTTTTTGGGG
CCGCGGGCGGCGACGGGGCCCGTGCGTCCCAGCGCACATGTTCGGCGAGGCGGGGCCTGCGAGCGCGGCC
ACCGAGAATCGGACGGGGGTAGTCTCAAGCTGGCCGGCCTGCTCTGGTGCCTGGCCTCGCGCCGCCGTGT
ATCGCCCCGCCCTGGGCGGCAAGGCTGGCCCGGTCGGCACCAGTTGCGTGAGCGGAAAGATGGCCGCTTC
CCGGCCCTGCTGCAGGGAGCTCAAAATGGAGGACGCGGCGCTCGGGAGAGCGGGCGGGTGAGTCACCCAC
ACAAAGGAAAAGGGCCTTTCCGTCCTCAGCCGTCGCTTCATGTGACTCCACGGAGTACCGGGCGCCGTCC
AGGCACCTCGATTAGTTCTCGAGCTTTTGGAGTACGTCGTCTTTAGGTTGGGGGGAGGGGTTTTATGCGA
TGGAGTTTCCCCACACTGAGTGGGTGGAGACTGAAGTTAGGCCAGCTTGGCACTTGATGTAATTCTCCTT
GGAATTTGCCCTTTTTGAGTTTGGATCTTGGTTCATTCTCAAGCCTCAGACAGTGGTTCAAAGTTTTTTT
CTTCCATTTCAGGTGTCGTGACGTACGGCCACCATGACCGAGTACAAGCCCACGGTGCGCCTCGCCACCC
GCGACGACGTCCCCAGGGCCGTACGCACCCTCGCCGCCGCGTTCGCCGACTACCCCGCCACGCGCCACAC
CGTCGATCCGGACCGCCACATCGAGCGGGTCACCGAGCTGCAAGAACTCTTCCTCACGCGCGTCGGGCTC
GACATCGGCAAGGTGTGGGTCGCGGACGACGGCGCCGCCGTGGCGGTCTGGACCACGCCGGAGAGCGTCG
AAGCGGGGGCGGTGTTCGCCGAGATCGGCCCGCGCATGGCCGAGTTGAGCGGTTCCCGGCTGGCCGCGCA
GCAACAGATGGAAGGCCTCCTGGCGCCGCACCGGCCCAAGGAGCCCGCGTGGTTCCTGGCCACCGTCGGA
GTCTCGCCCGACCACCAGGGCAAGGGTCTGGGCAGCGCCGTCGTGCTCCCCGGAGTGGAGGCGGCCGAGC
GCGCCGGGGTGCCCGCCTTCCTGGAGACCTCCGCGCCCCGCAACCTCCCCTTCTACGAGCGGCTCGGCTT
CACCGTCACCGCCGACGTCGAGGTGCCCGAAGGACCGCGCACCTGGTGCATGACCCGCAAGCCCGGTGCC
TGAACGCGTTAAGTCGACAATCAACCTCTGGATTACAAAATTTGTGAAAGATTGACTGGTATTCTTAACT
ATGTTGCTCCTTTTACGCTATGTGGATACGCTGCTTTAATGCCTTTGTATCATGCTATTGCTTCCCGTAT
GGCTTTCATTTTCTCCTCCTTGTATAAATCCTGGTTGCTGTCTCTTTATGAGGAGTTGTGGCCCGTTGTC
AGGCAACGTGGCGTGGTGTGCACTGTGTTTGCTGACGCAACCCCCACTGGTTGGGGCATTGCCACCACCT
GTCAGCTCCTTTCCGGGACTTTCGCTTTCCCCCTCCCTATTGCCACGGCGGAACTCATCGCCGCCTGCCT
TGCCCGCTGCTGGACAGGGGCTCGGCTGTTGGGCACTGACAATTCCGTGGTGTTGTCGGGGAAATCATCG
TCCTTTCCTTGGCTGCTCGCCTGTGTTGCCACCTGGATTCTGCGCGGGACGTCCTTCTGCTACGTCCCTT
CGGCCCTCAATCCAGCGGACCTTCCTTCCCGCGGCCTGCTGCCGGCTCTGCGGCCTCTTCCGCGTCTTCG
CCTTCGCCCTCAGACGAGTCGGATCTCCCTTTGGGCCGCCTCCCCGCGTCGACTTTAAGACCAATGACTT
ACAAGGCAGCTGTAGATCTTAGCCACTTTTTAAAAGAAAAGGGGGGACTGGAAGGGCTAATTCACTCCCA
ACGAAGACAAGATCTGCTTTTTGCTTGTACTGGGTCTCTCTGGTTAGACCAGATCTGAGCCTGGGAGCTC
TCTGGCTAACTAGGGAACCCACTGCTTAAGCCTCAATAAAGCTTGCCTTGAGTGCTTCAAGTAGTGTGTG
CCCGTCTGTTGTGTGACTCTGGTAACTAGAGATCCCTCAGACCCTTTTAGTCAGTGTGGAAAATCTCTAG
CAGTACGTATAGTAGTTCATGTCATCTTATTATTCAGTATTTATAACTTGCAAAGAAATGAATATCAGAG
AGTGAGAGGAACTTGTTTATTGCAGCTTATAATGGTTACAAATAAAGCAATAGCATCACAAATTTCACAA
ATAAAGCATTTTTTTCACTGCATTCTAGTTGTGGTTTGTCCAAACTCATCAATGTATCTTATCATGTCTG
GCTCTAGCTATCCCGCCCCTAACTCCGCCCATCCCGCCCCTAACTCCGCCCAGTTCCGCCCATTCTCCGC
CCCATGGCTGACTAATTTTTTTTATTTATGCAGAGGCCGAGGCCGCCTCGGCCTCTGAGCTATTCCAGAA
GTAGTGAGGAGGCTTTTTTGGAGGCCTAGGGACGTACCCAATTCGCCCTATAGTGAGTCGTATTACGCGC
GCTCACTGGCCGTCGTTTTACAACGTCGTGACTGGGAAAACCCTGGCGTTACCCAACTTAATCGCCTTGC
AGCACATCCCCCTTTCGCCAGCTGGCGTAATAGCGAAGAGGCCCGCACCGATCGCCCTTCCCAACAGTTG
CGCAGCCTGAATGGCGAATGGG
[124 nt withheld, positions 7373-7496]
C
[91 nt withheld, positions 7498-7588]
A
[49 nt withheld, positions 7590-7638]
CCTTTGACGTTGGAGTCCACGTTCTTT
[37 nt withheld, positions 7666-7702]
ACCCTATCTCGGTCTATTCTTTTGATTTATAAGGGATTTTGCCGATTTCGGCCTATTGGTTAAAAAATGA
GCTGATTTAACAAAAATTTAACGCGAATTTTAACAAAATATTAACGCTTACAATTTAGGTGGCACTTTTC
GGGGAAATGTGCGCGGAACCCCTATTTGTTTATTTTTCTAAATACATTCAAATATGTATCCGCTCATGAG
ACAATAACCCTGATAAATGCTTCAATAATATTGAAAAAGGAAGAGTATGAGTATTCAACATTTCCGTGTC
GCCCTTATTCCCTTTTTTGCGGCATTTTGCCTTCCTGTTTTTGCTCACCCAGAAACGCTGGTGAAAGTAA
AAGATGCTGAAGATCAGTTGGGTGCACGAGTGGGTTACATCGAACTGGATCTCAACAGCGGTAAGATCCT
TGAGAGTTTTCGCCCCGAAGAACGTTTTCCAATGATGAGCACTTTTAAAGTTCTGCTATGTGGCGCGGTA
TTATCCCGTATTGACGCCGGGCAAGAGCAACTCGGTCGCCGCATACACTATTCTCAGAATGACTTGGTTG
AGTACTCACCAGTCACAGAAAAGCATCTTACGGATGGCATGACAGTAAGAGAATTATGCAGT
Features (pLannotate 1.2.2; 28 found; start..end, strand, type, name):
    666..1254    +  rep_origin     ori: high-copy-number ColE1/pMB1/pBR322/pUC origin of replication
   1437..1529    +  CDS            lacI (fragment): lac repressor; lacI; The lac repressor binds to the lac operator to inhibit transcription in E. coli. This inhibition can be relieved by adding lactose or isopropyl-β-D-thiogalactopyranoside (IPTG).
   1542..1563    +  protein_bind   CAP binding site: CAP binding activates transcription in the presence of cAMP. E. coli catabolite activator protein
   1578..1608    +  promoter       lac promoter: promoter for the E. coli lac operon
   1616..1632    +  protein_bind   lac operator: The lac repressor binds to the lac operator to inhibit transcription in E. coli. This inhibition can be relieved by adding lactose or isopropyl-β-D-thiogalactopyranoside (IPTG). lac repressor encoded by lacI
   1677..1695    +  promoter       T3 promoter: promoter for bacteriophage T3 RNA polymerase
   1723..1949    +  promoter       RSV promoter: Rous sarcoma virus enhancer/promoter
   1950..2130    +  LTR            5' LTR (truncated): truncated 5' long terminal repeat (LTR) from HIV-1
   2177..2302    +  misc_feature   HIV-1 Ψ: packaging signal of human immunodeficiency virus type 1
   2286..2649    +  CDS            HIV-1 gag (fragment): gag protein from human immunodeficiency virus 1; gag
   2795..3028    +  misc_feature   RRE: The Rev response element (RRE) of HIV-1 allows for Rev-dependent mRNA export from the nucleus to the cytoplasm.
   3436..3676    +  promoter       U6 promoter: RNA polymerase III promoter for human U6 snRNA
   3706..3781    +  misc_RNA       gRNA scaffold: guide RNA scaffold for the Streptococcus pyogenes CRISPR/Cas9 system
   3837..3954    +  misc_feature   cPPT/CTS: central polypurine tract and central termination sequence of HIV-1
   4020..4086    +  CDS            small t antigen (fragment): SV40 (simian virus 40) small t antigen
   4112..4323    +  promoter       EF-1α core promoter: core promoter for human elongation factor EF-1α
   4324..5262    +  intron         EF-1α intron A: intron upstream of the start codon of human EF-1α
   5284..5883    +  CDS            PuroR (fragment): puromycin N-acetyltransferase; pac from Streptomyces; confers resistance to puromycin
   5899..6487    +  misc_feature   WPRE: woodchuck hepatitis virus posttranscriptional regulatory element
   6538..6557    +  misc_feature   cPPT/CTS (fragment): central polypurine tract and central termination sequence of HIV-1
   6559..6792    +  LTR            3' LTR (ΔU3): self-inactivating 3' long terminal repeat (LTR) from HIV-1
   6870..6991    +  polyA_signal   SV40 poly(A) signal: SV40 polyadenylation signal
   7031..7166    +  rep_origin     SV40 ori: SV40 origin of replication
   7187..7205    -  promoter       T7 promoter: promoter for bacteriophage T7 RNA polymerase
   7213..7368    +  CDS            lacZα (fragment): LacZα fragment of β-galactosidase; lacZ fragment
   7373..7801    +  rep_origin     f1 ori (sequence partly withheld): f1 bacteriophage origin of replication; arrow indicates direction of (+) strand synthesis
   7854..7958    +  promoter       AmpR promoter: bla
   7959..495     +  CDS            AmpR (across the origin): β-lactamase; bla; confers resistance to ampicillin, carbenicillin, and related antibiotics
