[The description below was written by a language model from this plasmid's Addgene catalogue record and pLannotate feature annotations shown in this document.]
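Description:
sgDonor_lentiGuide is a third-generation, self-inactivating HIV-1 lentiviral transfer plasmid built on the lentiGuide-Puro backbone and used to deliver a single CRISPR guide RNA to mammalian cells. In bacteria it is maintained through a high-copy ColE1/pUC-type origin and selected with ampicillin via the β-lactamase gene. The backbone also carries an f1 origin, an SV40 origin and poly(A) signal, and remnants of lac and lacZα cloning sequences with flanking T3 and T7 promoters. Viral genomic RNA is transcribed from an RSV promoter fused to a truncated 5' LTR. It contains the Ψ packaging signal with a gag fragment, the Rev response element for nuclear export, a cPPT/CTS element, and a ΔU3 3' LTR that inactivates LTR promoter activity after integration.

The payload consists of two expression units. A human U6 RNA polymerase III promoter drives the "sgDonor" spacer joined to the Streptococcus pyogenes Cas9 guide RNA scaffold. Downstream, the EF-1α core promoter with its intron A drives puromycin N-acetyltransferase, followed by a WPRE to enhance transcript expression, so that transduced or transfected cells can be selected with puromycin. The plasmid encodes no Cas9, so the nuclease must be provided separately.

According to the record, the sgDonor guide is not directed at a genomic gene. Instead it cuts a companion donor cassette plasmid and linearizes it inside the cell. The associated work describes homology-independent tagging of endogenous genes by intron targeting, a strategy in which the linearized donor can be captured at a Cas9-induced genomic break. The record does not describe the donor plasmid or the gene-specific guides used alongside this construct.
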