Addgene plasmid #184168: sgDonor_lentiGuide
Purpose: LentiGuide-puro vector expressing the sgRNA necessary for linearization of the donor cassette plasmid.
Depositing lab: Ophir Shalem. Depositing organization: Children's Hospital of Philadelphia. Publication: Efficient and flexible tagging of endogenous genes by homology-independent intron targeting. Serebrenik YV, Sansbury SE, Kumar SS, Henao-Mejia J, Shalem O. Genome Res. 2019 Aug;29(8):1322-1328. doi: 10.1101/gr.246413.118. Epub 2019 Jun 25. PubMed 31239279.
Backbone
  Vector backbone: lentiGuide-Puro
  Vector type: Mammalian Expression, Lentiviral, CRISPR
  Selectable markers: Puromycin
Growth in bacteria
  Bacterial resistance: Ampicillin, 100 μg/mL
  Growth temperature: 37°C
  Growth strain: NEB Stable
  Copy number: High Copy
Gene/Insert
  Gene/Insert name: sgDonor
  gRNA/shRNA sequence: AAGAGCGAATCGATTTCGTG
Terms and licenses: Academic/Nonprofit Terms; Industry Terms: Not Available to Industry
How to cite: sgDonor_lentiGuide was a gift from Ophir Shalem (Addgene plasmid # 184168 ; http://n2t.net/addgene:184168 ; RRID:Addgene_184168)
